Addgene plasmid #56532: dClover2-Cx43-7
Purpose: Localization: Gap Junctions, Excitation: 505, Emission: 515. This plasmid encodes dClover2 A206K, H231L based on publication.
Depositing lab: Michael Davidson. Depositing organization: Florida State University, Tallahassee.
Backbone
  Vector backbone: dClover2
  Backbone size w/o insert (bp): 4750
  Vector type: Mammalian Expression
  Selectable markers: Neomycin (select with G418)
Growth in bacteria
  Bacterial resistance: Kanamycin, 50 μg/mL
  Growth temperature: 37°C
  Growth strain: DH5alpha
  Copy number: High Copy
Gene/Insert
  Gene/Insert name: Cx43 (alt names: Rat Alpha-1 Connexin 43; NM_012567.2)
  Species: R. norvegicus (rat)
  Promoter: CMV
  Tag / fusion protein: dClover2
  Cloning method: Unknown
  Sequencing primers: 5′ CMV-F; 3′ SV40pA-R
Terms and licenses: Academic/Nonprofit Terms; Industry Terms
Depositor comments: R. norvegicus (rat) Alpha-1 Connexin 43. Excitation = 505; Emission = 515
How to cite: dClover2-Cx43-7 was a gift from Michael Davidson (Addgene plasmid # 56532 ; http://n2t.net/addgene:56532 ; RRID:Addgene_56532)
