[The description below was written by a language model from this plasmid's Addgene catalogue record.]
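Description:
dClover2-Cx43-7 is a mammalian expression plasmid built on a dClover2 fluorescent-protein backbone (about 4.75 kb without the insert). It expresses rat alpha-1 connexin 43 (Cx43, Rattus norvegicus) fused to the green fluorescent protein dClover2. Transcription of the fusion is driven by the CMV promoter, a strong constitutive promoter in most mammalian cell lines. The use of an SV40 polyA reverse sequencing primer suggests that an SV40 polyadenylation signal lies downstream of the coding region. The plasmid is maintained in E. coli at high copy number under kanamycin selection, and a neomycin resistance marker allows G418 selection of stably transfected mammalian cells. The record does not state the origin of replication, the cloning method, the orientation of the fluorescent protein relative to Cx43, or the linker between them. The "7" in the name may refer to linker length, but this is not confirmed.

According to the record, the encoded dClover2 carries the A206K and H231L substitutions. A206K is a well-known change in GFP-family proteins that reduces their weak tendency to dimerize, which helps when tagging membrane proteins that assemble into ordered oligomers. The reporter has an excitation maximum of 505 nm and an emission maximum of 515 nm. Connexin 43 assembles into hexameric hemichannels that dock between neighbouring cells to form gap junction plaques, so the fusion acts as a localization marker for gap junctions. Its typical use is fluorescence imaging of gap junction distribution, trafficking and dynamics in transfected mammalian cells.
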