>Addgene plasmid #56532 | dClover2-Cx43-7 | depositor partial sequence | sequence record 87425 | insert sequence
CCGCTAGCGCTACCGGACTCAGATCTCGAGCTCAAGCTTCGAATTCGGCAGCACTTTTCTTTCATTGGGG
GGAAGGCGTGAGGAAAGTACCAAACAGCAGCAGACTTTTAAACTTTAAACAGACAGGTCTGAGAGCCTGA
ACTCTCATTTTTCCTTTGACTTCAGCCTCCAAGGAGTTCCACCAACTTTGGCGCGCCGGCTTCACTTTCA
TTAAGTGAAAGAGAGGTGCCCAGACATGGGTGACTGGAGTGCCTTGGGGAAGCTTCTGGACAAGGTCCAA
GCCTACTCCACCGCTGGAGGGAAGGTGTGGCTGTCAGTGCTCTTCATATTCAGAATCCTGCTCCTGGGGA
CAGCTGTTGAGTCAGCTTGGGGTGATGAACAGTCTGCCTTTCGCTGTAACACTCAACAACCTGGCTGCGA
AAACGTCTGCTATGACAAGTCCTTCCCCATCTCTCACGTGCGCTTCTGGGTCCTTCAGATCATATTCGTG
TCTGTGCCCACACTCCTGTACTTGGCCCATGTGTTCTATGTGATGAGGAAGGAAGAGAAGCTAAACAAGA
AAGAAGAGGAGCTCAAAGTGGCCCAGACTGACGGGGTCAACGTGGAGATGCACCTGAAGCAGATTGAAAT
CAAGAAGTTCAAGTACGGGATTGAAGAGCACGGCAAGGTGAAAATGAGGGGCGGCTTGCTGAGAACCTAC
ATCATCAGCATCCTCTTCAAGTCTGTCTTCGAGGTGGCCTTCCTGCTCATCCAGTGGTACATCTATGGGT
TCAGCTTGAGCGCGGTCTACACCTGCAAGAGAGATCCCTGCCCCCACCAGGTAGACTGCTTCCTCTCACG
TCCCACGGAGAAAACCATCTTCATCATCTTCATGCTGGTGGTGTCCTTGGTGTCTCTCGCTTTGAACATC
ATTGAGCTCTTCTACGTCTTCTTCAAAGGCGTTAAGGATCGCGTGAAGGGAAGAAGCGATCCTTACCACG
CCACCACTGGCCCACTGAGCCCATCAAAAGACTGCGGATCTCCAAAATACGCCTACTTCAATGGCTGCTC
CTCACCAACGGCTCCACTCTCGCCTATGTCTCCTCCTGGGTACAAGCTGGTTACTGGTGACAGAAACAAT
TCCTCGTGCCGCAATTACAACAAGCAAGCTAGCGAGCAAAACTGGGCGAACTACAGCGCAGAGCAAAATC
GCATGGGGCAGGCCGGAAGCACCATCTCCAACTCGCACGCCCAGCCGTTCGATTTCCCCGACGACAACCA
GAATGCCAAAAAAGTTGCTGCTGGACATGAACTCCAGCCATTAGCCATCGTGGACCAACGACCTTCCAGC
AGAGCCAGCAGCCGCGCCAGCAGCAGGCCTCGGCCTGATGACCTGGAGATTGCGGATCCACCGGTCGCCA
CCATGGTGAGCAAGGGCGAGGAGCTGTTCACCGGGGTGGTGCCCATCCTGGTCGAGCTGGACGGCGACGT
AAACGGCCACAAGTTCAGCGTCCGCGGCGAGGGCGAGGGCGATGCCACCAACGGCAAGCTGACCCTGAAG
TTCATCTGCACCACCGGCAAGCTGCCCGTGCCCTGGCCCACCCTCGTGACCACCTTCGGCTACGGCGTGG
CCTGCTTCAGCCGCTACCCCGACCACATGAAGCAGCACGACTTCTTCAAGTCCGCCATGCCCGAAGGCTA
CGTCCAGGAGCGCACCATCTCTTTCAAGGACGACGGTACCTACAAGACCCGCGCCGAGGTGAAGTTCGAG
GGCGACACCCTGGTGAACCGCATCGAGCTGAAGGGCATCGACTTCAAGGAGGACGGCAACATCCTGGGGC
ACAAGCTGGAGTACAACTTCAACAGCCACTACGTCTATATCACGGCCGACAAGCAGAAGAACAGCATCAA
GGCTAACTTCAAGATCCGCCACAACGTTGAGGACGGCAGCGTGCAGCTCGCCGACCACTACCAGCAGAAC
ACCCCCATCGGCGACGGCCCCGTGCTGCTGCCCGACAACCACTACCTGAGCCATCAGTCCAAGCTGAGCA
AAGACCCCAACGAGAAGCGCGATCACATGGTCCTGCTGGAGTTCGTGACCGCCGCCGGGATCACTCTCGG
CATGGACGAGCTGTACAAGTAAGCGGCCGCGACTCTAGATCATAATCAGCCATACC
