>Addgene plasmid #56532 | dClover2-Cx43-7 | addgene partial sequence | sequence record 107829 | CMV-F 5'-CGCAAATGGGCGGTAGGCGTG-3'
AGCAGAGCTGGTTTAGTGAACCGTCAGATCCGCTAGCGCTACCGGACTCAGATCTCGAGCTCAAGCTTCG
AATTCGGCAGCACTTTTCTTTCATTGGGGGGAAGGCGTGAGGAAAGTACCAAACAGCAGCAGACTTTTAA
ACTTTAAACAGACAGGTCTGAGAGCCTGAACTCTCATTTTTCCTTTGACTTCAGCCTCCAAGGAGTTCCA
CCAACTTTGGCGCGCCGGCTTCACTTTCATTAAGTGAAAGAGAGGTGCCCAGACATGGGTGACTGGAGTG
CCTTGGGGAAGCTTCTGGACAAGGTCCAAGCCTACTCCACCGCTGGAGGGAAGGTGTGGCTGTCAGTGCT
CTTCATATTCAGAATCCTGCTCCTGGGGACAGCTGTTGAGTCAGCTTGGGGTGATGAACAGTCTGCCTTT
CGCTGTAACACTCAACAACCTGGCTGCGAAAACGTCTGCTATGACAAGTCCTTCCCCATCTCTCACGTGC
GCTTCTGGGTCCTTCAGATCATATTCGTGTCTGTGCCCACACTCCTGTACTTGGCCCATGTGTTCTATGT
GATGAGGAAGGAAGAGAAGCTAAACAAGAAAGAAGAGGAGCTCAAAGTGGCCCAGACTGACGGGGTCAAC
GTGGAGATGCACCTGAAGCAGATTGAAATCAAGAAGTTCAAGTACGGGATTGAAGAGCACGGCAAGGTGA
AAATGAGGGGCGGCTTGCTGAGAACCTACATCATCAGCATCCTCTTCAAGTCTGTCTTCGAGGTGGCCTT
CCTGCTCATCCAGTGGTACATCTATGGGTTCAGCTTGAGCGCGGTCTACACCTGCAAGAGAGATCCCTGC
CCCCACCAGGTAGACTGCTTCCTCTCACGTCCCACGGAGAAAACCATCTTCA
