>Addgene plasmid #56532 | dClover2-Cx43-7 | addgene partial sequence | sequence record 108336 | SV40pA-R 5'-GAAATTTGTGATGCTATTGC-3'
AGCTGCATAACAGTTAACAACAACAATTGCATTCATTTTATGTTTCAGGTTCAGGGGGAGGTGTGGGAGG
TTTTTTAAAGCAAGTAAAACCTCTACAAATGTGGTATGGCTGATTATGATCTAGAGTCGCGGCCGCTTAC
TTGTACAGCTCGTCCATGCCGAGAGTGATCCCGGCGGCGGTCACGAACTCCAGCAGGACCATGTGATCGC
GCTTCTCGTTGGGGTCTTTGCTCAGCTTGGACTGATGGCTCAGGTAGTGGTTGTCGGGCAGCAGCACGGG
GCCGTCGCCGATGGGGGTGTTCTGCTGGTAGTGGTCGGCGAGCTGCACGCTGCCGTCCTCAACGTTGTGG
CGGATCTTGAAGTTAGCCTTGATGCTGTTCTTCTGCTTGTCGGCCGTGATATAGACGTAGTGGCTGTTGA
AGTTGTACTCCAGCTTGTGCCCCAGGATGTTGCCGTCCTCCTTGAAGTCGATGCCCTTCAGCTCGATGCG
GTTCACCAGGGTGTCGCCCTCGAACTTCACCTCGGCGCGGGTCTTGTAGGTACCGTCGTCCTTGAAAGAG
ATGGTGCGCTCCTGGACGTAGCCTTCGGGCATGGCGGACTTGAAGAAGTCGTGCTGCTTCATGTGGTCGG
GGTAGCGGCTGAAGCAGGCCACGCCGTAGCCGAAGGTGGTCACGAGGGTGGGCCAGGGCACGGGCAGCTT
GCCGGTGGTGCAGATGAACTTCAGGGTCAGCTTGCCGTTGGTGGCATCGCCCTCGCCCTCGCCGCGGACG
CTGAACTTGTGGCCGTTTACGTCGCCGTCCAGCTCGACCAGGATGGGCACCACCCCGGTGAACAGCTCCT
CGCCCTTGCTCACCATGGTGGCGACCGGTGGATCCGC
